Addgene plasmid #244846: pHS641_Flex-Cas12a-ABE
Purpose: Mammalian expression of Flex-Cas12a adenine base editor
Depositing lab: Jennifer Doudna. Depositing organization: University of California, Berkeley. Publication: Directed evolution expands CRISPR-Cas12a genome-editing capacity. Ma E, Chen K, Shi H, Wasko KM, Esain-Garcia I, Trinidad MI, Zhou K, Ye J, Doudna JA. Nucleic Acids Res. 2025 Jul 8;53(13):gkaf649. doi: 10.1093/nar/gkaf649. PubMed 40671523.
Backbone
  Vector backbone: PX458
  Vector type: Mammalian Expression, CRISPR
Growth in bacteria
  Bacterial resistance: Ampicillin, 100 μg/mL
  Growth temperature: 37°C
  Growth strain: NEB Stable
  Copy number: High Copy
Gene/Insert
  Gene/Insert name: Flex-dCas12a-ABE
  Species: Lachnospiraceae bacterium
  Mutation: G146R/R182V/D535G/S551F/D665N/E795Q/D832A
  Promoter: CMV
  Tag / fusion protein: SV40 NLS-ABE8e (N terminal on insert)
  Cloning method: Gibson Cloning
Terms and licenses: Academic/Nonprofit Terms; Industry Terms: Not Available to Industry
How to cite: pHS641_Flex-Cas12a-ABE was a gift from Jennifer Doudna (Addgene plasmid # 244846 ; http://n2t.net/addgene:244846 ; RRID:Addgene_244846)
