[The description below was written by a language model from this plasmid's Addgene catalogue record and pLannotate feature annotations shown in this document.]
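Description:
pHS641_Flex-Cas12a-ABE is a mammalian expression and CRISPR plasmid, listed as built on the PX458 backbone by Gibson cloning, that expresses an adenine base editor based on the directed-evolution "Flex" variant of Lachnospiraceae bacterium Cas12a. It is maintained in E. coli as a high-copy plasmid through a ColE1/pUC-type origin and selected with ampicillin via the β-lactamase gene and its native promoter. The 7.7 kb sequence also carries remnants of cloning-vector elements (lac promoter/operator, CAP site, and fragments of lacI, bom, an MCS and the SV40 promoter) that have no evident role in the payload.

The expression cassette is driven by the CMV immediate-early enhancer and promoter, with a T7 promoter just downstream, and ends in a bGH polyadenylation signal. According to the record, the open reading frame begins with an SV40 nuclear localisation signal and the evolved TadA deaminase ABE8e. The annotation software detects this region as E. coli tadA followed by a short base-editor fragment, probably linker sequence. This is fused to the N-terminus of Cas12a carrying G146R, R182V, D535G, S551F, D665N and E795Q, together with D832A. The insert name designates the protein as dCas12a, consistent with D832A being a nuclease-inactivating change, so the fusion is meant to deaminate adenines at the target rather than cut DNA. The Cas12a coding region itself, which would occupy the large gap between the deaminase and the poly(A) signal, was not annotated in the feature table. No U6 promoter or crRNA cassette is annotated or mentioned in the record, so the guide RNA would apparently need to be supplied separately. The stated use is expression of the Flex-Cas12a adenine base editor in mammalian cells.
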