Features (pLannotate 1.2.2; 16 found; start..end, strand, type, name):
    132..335     +  promoter       CMV promoter: human cytomegalovirus (CMV) immediate early promoter
    377..395     +  promoter       T7 promoter: promoter for bacteriophage T7 RNA polymerase
    466..957     +  CDS            tadA: TADA_ECOLI - Also known as yfhC. Experimental evidence at protein level: Swiss-Prot protein existence level 1. Catalyzes the deamination of adenosine to inosine at the wobble position 34 of tRNA(Arg2). Essential for cell viability. From Escherichia coli (strain K12).
    962..1037    +  CDS            ABE(7.10) (fragment): adenine base editor comprising wild-type E. coli TadA fused to the evolved TadA*(7.10) mutant (Gaudelli et al., 2017)
   4792..5016    +  polyA_signal   bGH poly(A) signal: bovine growth hormone polyadenylation signal
   5020..5041    +  promoter       SV40 promoter (fragment): SV40 enhancer and early promoter
   5046..5062    +  misc_feature   MCS (fragment): pBluescript multiple cloning site
   5111..5127    -  protein_bind   lac operator: The lac repressor binds to the lac operator to inhibit transcription in E. coli. This inhibition can be relieved by adding lactose or isopropyl-β-D-thiogalactopyranoside (IPTG). lac repressor encoded by lacI
   5135..5165    -  promoter       lac promoter: promoter for the E. coli lac operon
   5180..5201    -  protein_bind   CAP binding site: CAP binding activates transcription in the presence of cAMP. E. coli catabolite activator protein
   5214..5306    -  CDS            lacI (fragment): lac repressor; lacI; The lac repressor binds to the lac operator to inhibit transcription in E. coli. This inhibition can be relieved by adding lactose or isopropyl-β-D-thiogalactopyranoside (IPTG).
   5489..6077    -  rep_origin     ori: high-copy-number ColE1/pMB1/pBR322/pUC origin of replication
   6248..7108    -  CDS            AmpR: β-lactamase; bla; confers resistance to ampicillin, carbenicillin, and related antibiotics
   7109..7213    -  promoter       AmpR promoter: bla
   7284..7328    -  misc_feature   bom (fragment): basis of mobility region from pBR322
   7483..131     +  enhancer       CMV enhancer (across the origin): human cytomegalovirus immediate early enhancer
>Addgene plasmid #244846 | pHS641_Flex-Cas12a-ABE | addgene full sequence | sequence record 486091 | Addgene NGS Result
ATATGCCAAGTACGCCCCCTATTGACGTCAATGACGGTAAATGGCCCGCCTGGCATTATGCCCAGTACAT
GACCTTATGGGACTTTCCTACTTGGCAGTACATCTACGTATTAGTCATCGCTATTACCATGGTGATGCGG
TTTTGGCAGTACATCAATGGGCGTGGATAGCGGTTTGACTCACGGGGATTTCCAAGTCTCCACCCCATTG
ACGTCAATGGGAGTTTGTTTTGGCACCAAAATCAACGGGACTTTCCAAAATGTCGTAACAACTCCGCCCC
ATTGACGCAAATGGGCGGTAGGCGTGTACGGTGGGAGGTCTATATAAGCAGAGCTGGTTTAGTGAACCGT
CAGATCCGCTAGAGATCCGCGGCCGCTAATACGACTCACTATAGGGAGAGCCGCCACCATGAAACGGACA
GCCGACGGAAGCGAGTTCGAGTCACCAAAGAAGAAGCGGAAAGTCTCTGAGGTGGAGTTTTCCCACGAGT
ACTGGATGAGACATGCCCTGACCCTGGCCAAGAGGGCACGCGATGAGAGGGAGGTGCCTGTGGGAGCCGT
GCTGGTGCTGAACAATAGAGTGATCGGCGAGGGCTGGAACAGAGCCATCGGCCTGCACGACCCAACAGCC
CATGCCGAAATTATGGCCCTGAGACAGGGCGGCCTGGTCATGCAGAACTACAGACTGATTGACGCCACCC
TGTACGTGACATTCGAGCCTTGCGTGATGTGCGCCGGCGCCATGATCCACTCTAGGATCGGCCGCGTGGT
GTTTGGCGTGAGGAACTCAAAAAGAGGCGCCGCAGGCTCCCTGATGAACGTGCTGAACTACCCCGGCATG
AATCACCGCGTCGAAATTACCGAGGGAATCCTGGCAGATGAATGTGCCGCCCTGCTGTGCGATTTCTATC
GGATGCCTAGACAGGTGTTCAATGCTCAGAAGAAGGCCCAGAGCTCCATCAACTCTGGTGGTTCTTCTGG
TGGTTCTAGCGGCAGCGAGACTCCCGGGACCTCAGAGTCCGCCACACCCGAAAGTTCCGGAGGGAGTAGC
GGCGGGTCTAGCAAGCTGGAAAAATTTACCAACTGTTACAGCCTGAGCAAAACCCTGAGGTTCAAGGCCA
TCCCCGTGGGCAAGACCCAAGAGAACATCGATAACAAGAGACTGCTGGTCGAGGATGAGAAGCGTGCAGA
GGACTACAAGGGCGTGAAGAAGCTCCTGGATCGGTACTACCTGAGTTTCATCAACGACGTGCTGCACAGC
ATCAAGCTGAAGAACCTGAACAACTACATCAGCCTGTTTAGAAAGAAAACCAGAACCGAAAAAGAAAATA
AGGAGCTGGAAAATCTGGAAATCAACCTGAGAAAGGAAATCGCTAAGGCCTTTAAGGGAAACGAAGGATA
CAAATCCCTGTTTAAGAAAGACATCATCGAGACAATTCTGCCAGAGTTCCTGGACGACAAAGACGAGATA
GCTCTTGTGAACAGCTTCAACAGGTTCACGACCGCCTTCACCGGATTCTTCGACAACAGGGAAAACATGT
TCAGTGAGGAAGCCAAGTCTACCAGCATCGCTTTCCGGTGCATCAATGAGAACCTGACCGTGTATATCTC
TAATATGGATATCTTTGAAAAAGTGGACGCTATTTTCGACAAGCACGAGGTGCAGGAGATCAAGGAGAAG
ATCCTGAACAGCGACTACGACGTGGAGGACTTCTTCGAGGGCGAATTTTTCAACTTCGTGCTGACACAAG
AGGGCATCGACGTTTACAACGCCATCATAGGCGGCTTCGTGACCGAGTCCGGCGAAAAGATCAAGGGCCT
TAACGAGTACATCAACCTGTATAACCAGAAAACCAAGCAGAAGCTGCCTAAGTTCAAGCCTCTTTATAAG
CAGGTCCTGAGCGACCGGGAAAGCCTGAGCTTCTACGGCGAGGGCTACACATCTGACGAGGAAGTGCTGG
AGGTCTTTCGGAATACCCTGAACAAGAACTCTGAGATCTTCAGCTCTATTAAGAAACTGGAAAAGCTGTT
CAAGAATTTCGACGAGTATAGTAGCGCCGGGATCTTCGTGAAGAACGGCCCTGCCATTAGCACCATCAGC
AAGGACATCTTCGGCGAATGGAACGTTATCCGCGATAAGTGGAACGCCGAGTACGATGACATCCACCTGA
AAAAGAAGGCCGTGGTGACCGAGAAGTACGAAGATGACAGAAGAAAGAGCTTCAAAAAGATCGGCTCATT
TAGCCTGGAACAGCTGCAGGAGTACGCCGACGCCGACCTGTCCGTGGTCGAAAAGCTGAAGGAAATTATC
ATCCAAAAAGTGGACGAGATCTATAAGGTGTACGGGAGCTCTGAGAAGCTGTTCGACGCCGACTTTGTGC
TGGAAAAGTCACTGAAAAAGAACGACGCTGTGGTCGCCATCATGAAGGATCTGCTGGACTCCGTGAAGAG
CTTCGAGAACTACATCAAGGCCTTCTTCGGCGAAGGCAAGGAGACCAACCGGGACGAGTCTTTTTACGGC
GATTTCGTGCTGGCCTACGACATCCTGCTGAAGGTGGACCACATCTACGACGCCATCAGAAACTACGTGA
CCCAGAAGCCCTACAGCAAAGACAAGTTTAAGCTGTACTTCCAGAATCCTCAGTTCATGGGAGGATGGGG
CAAAGACAAGGAAACCGACTACCGGGCTACAATTCTGAGATACGGCTTTAAGTACTACCTTGCAATCATG
GACAAAAAGTATGCCAAGTGCCTGCAGAAAATTGATAAGGATGACGTGAACGGCAACTACGAGAAGATCA
ACTACAAGCTCCTGCCCGGCCCCAACAAGATGCTGCCAAAGGTGTTCTTCTCCAAAAAGTGGATGGCCTA
TTACAACCCTTCTGAGGATATCCAGAAGATCTATAAGAACGGAACATTCAAGAAGGGCGATATGTTCAAC
CTGAATGACTGCCACAAGCTGATCGACTTCTTTAAAGACAGCATCTCCAGATACCCTAAGTGGTCCAACG
CCTACGACTTCAACTTCAGCGAAACAGAAAAGTACAAGAACATCGCCGGCTTCTACAGAGAGGTGGAAGA
ACAAGGCTACAAGGTCAGCTTCGAGAGCGCTAGCAAGAAGGAGGTGGACAAGCTGGTGGAGGAGGGAAAG
CTGTACATGTTCCAGATCTACAACAAGGATTTCAGCGACAAGAGCCACGGCACACCTAACCTGCACACCA
TGTATTTCAAGCTGCTGTTTGACGAGAACAACCATGGCCAGATCCGGCTGTCTGGCGGCGCCGAACTGTT
CATGCGGAGAGCCTCTTTGAAGAAGGAAGAGCTGGTGGTGCACCCTGCCAATAGCCCTATCGCCAACAAG
AACCCAGATAACCCAAAGAAAACCACCACACTGAGCTACGACGTGTACAAAGATAAGAGATTCAGCGAGG
ATCAGTACCAGCTGCATATCCCTATCGCCATCAATAAGTGTCCTAAAAACATCTTCAAGATCAATACCGA
GGTGCGGGTGTTGCTGAAGCACGACGATAACCCTTACGTGATCGGAATCGCCAGGGGCGAGAGAAACCTG
CTGTACATCGTGGTGGTGGACGGCAAGGGCAATATCGTGGAGCAATACAGCCTGAATGAGATCATCAACA
ATTTCAACGGCATCCGCATAAAAACAGATTACCACTCTCTGCTGGATAAGAAAGAGAAAGAGCGGTTTGA
GGCCAGACAGAACTGGACCAGCATCGAGAATATCAAAGAGTTAAAGGCCGGCTACATCAGCCAGGTGGTG
CACAAAATCTGCGAGCTGGTGGAAAAGTACGACGCTGTGATCGCCCTTGAGGATCTAAACAGCGGCTTTA
AGAACAGCAGAGTGAAGGTAGAAAAGCAGGTGTATCAGAAGTTCGAGAAGATGCTCATCGATAAGCTGAA
CTACATGGTGGATAAGAAAAGCAACCCCTGCGCCACAGGCGGAGCTCTGAAGGGCTACCAGATCACCAAC
AAATTCGAGAGCTTTAAGAGCATGTCGACCCAGAATGGTTTCATCTTTTACATCCCCGCCTGGCTCACCT
CAAAGATCGATCCCAGCACAGGCTTCGTCAACCTGCTGAAAACCAAGTACACCAGCATCGCCGATAGCAA
GAAGTTTATCTCGTCCTTCGACAGAATCATGTACGTGCCCGAGGAGGACCTGTTCGAGTTCGCCCTGGAC
TACAAGAACTTCTCCCGGACAGATGCCGACTACATTAAGAAGTGGAAGCTGTACAGCTACGGAAACAGGA
TCAGAATCTTTAGAAACCCCAAAAAGAACAACGTATTCGATTGGGAGGAAGTGTGCCTGACCTCGGCCTA
CAAGGAGCTGTTCAACAAGTACGGCATCAACTACCAGCAGGGCGACATCCGGGCCCTGCTCTGTGAACAG
AGCGACAAGGCTTTCTACAGCAGCTTCATGGCCCTGATGAGCCTGATGCTGCAGATGAGAAACAGCATCA
CAGGAAGAACAGACGTGGACTTTCTGATCTCTCCTGTGAAGAACAGCGACGGCATCTTCTACGACAGCAG
AAACTATGAAGCCCAGGAGAACGCGATCCTGCCTAAGAACGCAGACGCCAACGGCGCCTACAATATCGCC
AGAAAGGTGCTGTGGGCCATTGGCCAGTTCAAGAAGGCTGAAGATGAGAAACTGGATAAAGTGAAGATCG
CCATCTCCAACAAGGAATGGCTGGAATACGCCCAGACCAGCGTGAAGCACGGATCCCCCAAGAAGAAGAG
GAAAGTCTAAAAACCCGCTGATCAGCCTCGACTGTGCCTTCTAGTTGCCAGCCATCTGTTGTTTGCCCCT
CCCCCGTGCCTTCCTTGACCCTGGAAGGTGCCACTCCCACTGTCCTTTCCTAATAAAATGAGGAAATTGC
ATCGCATTGTCTGAGTAGGTGTCATTCTATTCTGGGGGGTGGGGTGGGGCAGGACAGCAAGGGGGAGGAT
TGGGAAGACAATAGCAGGCATGCTGGGGATGCGGTGGGCTCTATGGCTTCTGAGGCGGAAAGAACCAGCT
GGGGCTCGATACCGTCGACCTCTAGCTAGAGCTTGGCGTAATCATGGTCATAGCTGTTTCCTGTGTGAAA
TTGTTATCCGCTCACAATTCCACACAACATACGAGCCGGAAGCATAAAGTGTAAAGCCTAGGGTGCCTAA
TGAGTGAGCTAACTCACATTAATTGCGTTGCGCTCACTGCCCGCTTTCCAGTCGGGAAACCTGTCGTGCC
AGCTGCATTAATGAATCGGCCAACGCGCGGGGAGAGGCGGTTTGCGTATTGGGCGCTCTTCCGCTTCCTC
GCTCACTGACTCGCTGCGCTCGGTCGTTCGGCTGCGGCGAGCGGTATCAGCTCACTCAAAGGCGGTAATA
CGGTTATCCACAGAATCAGGGGATAACGCAGGAAAGAACATGTGAGCAAAAGGCCAGCAAAAGGCCAGGA
ACCGTAAAAAGGCCGCGTTGCTGGCGTTTTTCCATAGGCTCCGCCCCCCTGACGAGCATCACAAAAATCG
ACGCTCAAGTCAGAGGTGGCGAAACCCGACAGGACTATAAAGATACCAGGCGTTTCCCCCTGGAAGCTCC
CTCGTGCGCTCTCCTGTTCCGACCCTGCCGCTTACCGGATACCTGTCCGCCTTTCTCCCTTCGGGAAGCG
TGGCGCTTTCTCATAGCTCACGCTGTAGGTATCTCAGTTCGGTGTAGGTCGTTCGCTCCAAGCTGGGCTG
TGTGCACGAACCCCCCGTTCAGCCCGACCGCTGCGCCTTATCCGGTAACTATCGTCTTGAGTCCAACCCG
GTAAGACACGACTTATCGCCACTGGCAGCAGCCACTGGTAACAGGATTAGCAGAGCGAGGTATGTAGGCG
GTGCTACAGAGTTCTTGAAGTGGTGGCCTAACTACGGCTACACTAGAAGAACAGTATTTGGTATCTGCGC
TCTGCTGAAGCCAGTTACCTTCGGAAAAAGAGTTGGTAGCTCTTGATCCGGCAAACAAACCACCGCTGGT
AGCGGTGGTTTTTTTGTTTGCAAGCAGCAGATTACGCGCAGAAAAAAAGGATCTCAAGAAGATCCTTTGA
TCTTTTCTACGGGGTCTGACACTCAGTGGAACGAAAACTCACGTTAAGGGATTTTGGTCATGAGATTATC
AAAAAGGATCTTCACCTAGATCCTTTTAAATTAAAAATGAAGTTTTAAATCAATCTAAAGTATATATGAG
TAAACTTGGTCTGACAGTTACCAATGCTTAATCAGTGAGGCACCTATCTCAGCGATCTGTCTATTTCGTT
CATCCATAGTTGCCTGACTCCCCGTCGTGTAGATAACTACGATACGGGAGGGCTTACCATCTGGCCCCAG
TGCTGCAATGATACCGCGAGACCCACGCTCACCGGCTCCAGATTTATCAGCAATAAACCAGCCAGCCGGA
AGGGCCGAGCGCAGAAGTGGTCCTGCAACTTTATCCGCCTCCATCCAGTCTATTAATTGTTGCCGGGAAG
CTAGAGTAAGTAGTTCGCCAGTTAATAGTTTGCGCAACGTTGTTGCCATTGCTACAGGCATCGTGGTGTC
ACGCTCGTCGTTTGGTATGGCTTCATTCAGCTCCGGTTCCCAACGATCAAGGCGAGTTACATGATCCCCC
ATGTTGTGCAAAAAAGCGGTTAGCTCCTTCGGTCCTCCGATCGTTGTCAGAAGTAAGTTGGCCGCAGTGT
TATCACTCATGGTTATGGCAGCACTGCATAATTCTCTTACTGTCATGCCATCCGTAAGATGCTTTTCTGT
GACTGGTGAGTACTCAACCAAGTCATTCTGAGAATAGTGTATGCGGCGACCGAGTTGCTCTTGCCCGGCG
TCAATACGGGATAATACCGCGCCACATAGCAGAACTTTAAAAGTGCTCATCATTGGAAAACGTTCTTCGG
GGCGAAAACTCTCAAGGATCTTACCGCTGTTGAGATCCAGTTCGATGTAACCCACTCGTGCACCCAACTG
ATCTTCAGCATCTTTTACTTTCACCAGCGTTTCTGGGTGAGCAAAAACAGGAAGGCAAAATGCCGCAAAA
AAGGGAATAAGGGCGACACGGAAATGTTGAATACTCATACTCTTCCTTTTTCAATATTATTGAAGCATTT
ATCAGGGTTATTGTCTCATGAGCGGATACATATTTGAATGTATTTAGAAAAATAAACAAATAGGGGTTCC
GCGCACATTTCCCCGAAAAGTGCCACCTGACGTCGACGGATCGGGAGATCGATCTCCCGATCCCCTAGGG
TCGACTCTCAGTACAATCTGCTCTGATGCCGCATAGTTAAGCCAGTATCTGCTCCCTGCTTGTGTGTTGG
AGGTCGCTGAGTAGTGCGCGAGCAAAATTTAAGCTACAACAAGGCAAGGCTTGACCGACAATTGCATGAA
GAATCTGCTTAGGGTTAGGCGTTTTGCGCTGCTTCGCGATGTACGGGCCAGATATACGCGTTGACATTGA
TTATTGACTAGTTATTAATAGTAATCAATTACGGGGTCATTAGTTCATAGCCCATATATGGAGTTCCGCG
TTACATAACTTACGGTAAATGGCCCGCCTGGCTGACCGCCCAACGACCCCCGCCCATTGACGTCAATAAT
GACGTATGTTCCCATAGTAACGCCAATAGGGACTTTCCATTGACGTCAATGGGTGGAGTATTTACGGTAA
ACTGCCCACTTGGCAGTACATCAAGTGTATC
